>Addgene plasmid #32062 | pBabe EGFR Del1 | addgene full sequence | sequence record 157856 | Addgene next-generation full plasmid sequencing result
AGCGCCCAATACGCAAACCGCCTCTCCCCGCGCGTTGGCCGATTCATTAATGCAACTATGGCCATTTAAT
GTAAATACTTAAGAAAAAAAACCAAATTAATTTTGATACATGCTGCATGTGAAAGACCCCCGCTGACGGG
TAGTCAATCACTCAGAGGAGACCCTCCCAAGGAACAGCGAGACCACAAGTCGGATGCAACTGCAAGAGGG
TTTATTGGATACACGGGTACCCGGGCGACTCAGTCAATCGGAGGACTGGCGCCCCGAGTGAGGGGTTGTG
GGCTCTTTTATTGAGCTCGGGGAGCAGAAGCGCGCGAACAGAAGCGAGAAGCGAACTGATTGGTTAGTTC
AAATAAGGCACAGGGTCATTTCAGGTCCTTGGGGCACCCTGGAAACATCTGATGGTTCTCTAGAAACTGC
TGAGGGCTGGACCGCATCTGGGGACCATCTGTTCTTGGCCCTGAGCCGGGGCAGGAACTGCTTACCACAG
ATATCCTGTTTGGCCCATATTCAGCTGTTCCATCTGTTCTTGGCCCTGAGCCGGGGCAGGAACTGCTTAC
CACAGATATCCTGTTTGGCCCATATTCAGCTGTTCCATCTGTTCCTGACCTTGATCTGAACTTCTCTATT
CTCAGTTATGTATTTTTCCATGCCTTGCAAAATGGCGTTACTTAAGCTAGCTTGCCAAACCTACAGGTGG
GGTCTTTCATTCCCCCCTTTTTCTGGAGACTAAATAAAATCTTTTATTTTATCGATGCATGGGGTCGTGC
GCTCCTTTCGGTCGGGCGCTGCGGGTCGTGGGGCGGGCGTCAGGCACCGGGCTTGCGGGTCATGCACCAG
GTGCGCGGTCCTTCGGGCACCTCGACGTCGGCGGTGACGGTGAAGCCGAGCCGCTCGTAGAAGGGGAGGT
TGCGGGGCGCGGAGGTCTCCAGGAAGGCGGGCACCCCGGCGCGCTCGGCCGCCTCCACTCCGGGGAGCAC
GACGGCGCTGCCCAGACCCTTGCCCTGGTGGTCGGGCGAGACGCCGACGGTGGCCAGGAACCACGCGGGC
TCCTTGGGCCGGTGCGGCGCCAGGAGGCCTTCCATCTGTTGCTGCGCGGCCAGCCGGGAACCGCTCAACT
CGGCCATGCGCGGGCCGATCTCGGCGAACACCGCCCCCGCTTCGACGCTCTCCGGCGTGGTCCAGACCGC
CACCGCGGCGCCGTCGTCCGCGACCCACACCTTGCCGATGTCGAGCCCGACGCGCGTGAGGAAGAGTTCT
TGCAGCTCGGTGACCCGCTCGATGTGGCGGTCCGGATCGACGGTGTGGCGCGTGGCGGGGTAGTCGGCGA
ACGCGGCGGCGAGGGTGCGTACGGCCCTGGGGACGTCGTCGCGGGTGGCGAGGCGCACCGTGGGCTTGTA
CTCGGTCATGGTAAGCTTTTTGCAAAAGCCTAGGCCTCCAAAAAAGCCTCCTCACTACTTCTGGAATAGC
TCAGAGGCCGAGGCGGCCTCGGCCTCTGCATAAATAAAAAAAATTAGTCAGCCATGGGGCGGAGAATGGG
CGGAACTGGGCGGAGTTAGGGGCGGGATGGGCGGAGTTAGGGGCGGGACTATGGTTGCTGACTAATTGAG
ATGCATGCTTTGCATACTTCTGCCTGCTGGGGAGCCTGGGGACTTTCCACACCTGGTTGCTGACTAATTG
AGATGCATGCTTTGCATACTTCTGCCTGCTGGGGAGCCTGGGGACTTTCCACACCCTAACTGACACACAT
TCCACAGGGTCGACCACTGTGCTGGCGAATTCCTACATCTCATGCTCCAATAAATTCACTGCTTTGTGGC
GCGACCCTTAGGTATTCTGCATTTTCAGCTGTGGAGCCCTTAAAGATGCCATTTGGCTTGGCTTCCTTGG
GAAAGAAGTCCTGCTGGTAGTCAGGGTTGTCCAGGCTAATTTGGTGGCTGCCTTTCTGGGCCCAGTGGGC
AGGGCTGTCGAATGTGCTGTTGACACAGGTGGGCTGGACAGTGTTGAGATACTCGGGGTTGCCCACTGCA
GTGCTGTGGGGGTCCTGGTAGTGTGGGTCTCTGCTGGGCGCGGGGTTCAGAGGCTGATTGTGATAGACAG
GATTCTGCACAGAGCCAGCGGGCCTTTTGGGAACGGACTGGTTTATGTATTCAGGCACTGGGAGGAAGGT
GTCGTCTATGCTGTCCTCAGTCAAGGCGCCTGTGGGGTCTGAGCTGTATCGCTGCAAGAAGCTGTCTTCC
TTGATGGGACAGCTTTGCAGCCCATTTCTATCAATGCAAGCCACGGTGGAATTGTTGCTGGTTGCACTCA
GAGAGCTCAGGAGGGGAGTCCGTGACGTGGAGGGGCTGCTGAAGAAGCCCTGCTGTGGGATGAGGTACTC
GTCGGCATCCACCACGTCGTCCATGTCTTCTTCATCCATCAGGGCACGGTAGAAGTTGGAGTCTGTAGGA
CTTGGCAAATGCATTCTTTCATCCCCCTGAATGACAAGGTAGCGCTGGGGGTCTCGGGCCATTTTGGAGA
ATTCGATGATCAACTCACGGAACTTTGGGCGACTATCTGCGTCTATCATCCAGCACTTGACCATGATCAT
GTAGACATCGATGGTACATATGGGTGGCTGAGGGAGGCGTTCTCCTTTCTCCAGGATGGAGGAGATCTCG
CTGGCAGGGATTCCGTCATATGGCTTGGATCCAAAGGTCATCAACTCCCAAACGGTCACCCCGTAGCTCC
AGACATCACTCTGGTGGGTATAGATTCTGTGTAAAATTGATTCCAATGCCATCCACTTGATAGGCACTTT
GCCTCCTTCTGCATGGTATTCTTTCTCTTCCGCACCCAGCAGTTTGGCCAGCCCAAAATCTGTGATCTTG
ACATGCTGCGGTGTTTTCACCAGTACGTTCCTGGCTGCCAGGTCGCGGTGCACCAAGCGACGGTCCTCCA
AGTAGTTCATGCCCTTTGCGATCTGCACACACCAGTTGAGCAGGTACTGGGAGCCAATATTGTCTTTGTG
TTCCCGGACATAGTCCAGGAGGCAGCCGAAGGGCATGAGCTGCGTGATGAGTTGCACGGTGGAGGTGAGG
CAGATGCCCAGCAGGCGGCACACGTGGGGGTTGTCCACGCTGGCCATCACGTAGGCTTCATCGAGGATTT
CCTTGTTGGCTTTCGGAGATGTTTTGATAGCGACGGGAATTTTAACTTTCTCACCTTCTGGGATCCAGAG
TCCCTTATACACCGTGCCGAACGCACCGGAGCCCAGCACTTTGATCTTTTTGAATTCAGTTTCCTTCAAG
ATCCTCAAGAGAGCTTGGTTGGGAGCTTCTCCACTGGGTGTAAGAGGCTCCACAAGCTCCCTCTCCTGCA
GCAGCCTCCGCAGCGTGCGCTTCCGAACGATGTGGCGCCTTCGCATGAAGAGGCCGATCCCCAGGGCCAC
CACCAGCAGCAAGAGGAGGGCCCCCACCATCCCAGTGGCGATGGACGGGATCTTAGGCCCATTCGTTGGA
CAGCCTTCAAGACCTGGCCCAGTGCATCCGTAGGTGCAGTTTGGATGGCACAGGTGGCACACATGGCCGG
CGTCTGCGTACTTCCAGACCAGGGTGTTGTTTTCTCCCATGACTCCTGCCGGGCAGGTCTTGACGCAGTG
GGGGCCGTCAATGTAGTGGGCACACTGGATACAGTTGTCTGGTCCCCGTCCTGTGCAGGTGATGTTCATG
GCCTGAGGCAGGCACTCTGGGTGGCACTGTATGCACTCAGAGTTCTCCACAAACTCCCTTGGCTCACCCT
CCAGAAGGTTGCACTTGTCCACGCATTCCCTGCCTCGGCTGACATTCCGGCAAGAGACGCAGTCCCTGGG
CTCCGGGCCCCAGCAGCCCTCGGGGGAGCACAAGGCATGGCAGACCTGGCCTGTGGCCTTGCAGCTGTTT
TCACCTCTGTTGCTTATAATTTTGGTTTTCTGACCGGAGGTCCCAAACAGTTTTTTCCAGTTTATTGTAT
TTGCATAGCACAAATTTTTGTTTCCTGAAATTATCACATCTCCATCACTTATCTCCTTGAGGGAGCGTAA
TCCCAAGGATGTTATGTTCAGGCTGACGACTGCAAGAGAAAACTGACCATGTTGCTTGGTCCTGCCGCGT
ATGATTTCTAGGTTCTCAAAGGCATGGAGGTCCGTCCTGTTTTCAGGCCAAGCCTGAATCAGCAAAAACC
CTGTGATTTCCTTTACGGTTTTCAGAATATCCAGTTCCTGTGGATCCAGAGGAGGAGTATGTGTGAAGGA
GTCACCCCTAAATGCCACCGGCAGGATGTGGAGATCGCCACTGATGGAGGTGCAGTTTTTGAAGTGTTTA
ATATTCGTAGCATTTATGGAGAGTGAGTCTTTAAATTCACCAATACCTATTCCGTTACACACTTTGCGGC
AAGGCCCTTCGCACTTCTTACACTTGCGGACGCCGTCTTCCTCCATCTCATAGCTGTCGGCCCCACAGGC
TCGGACGCACGAGCCGTGATCTGTCACCACATAATTACGGGGACACTTCTTCACGCAGGTGGCACCAAAG
CTGTATTTGCCCTCGGGGTTCACATCCATCTGGTACGTGGTGGGGTTGTAGAGCATGAGTGGGGGGCAGG
TGTCCTTGCACGTGGCTTCGTCTCGGAATTTGCGGCAGACCAGGCAGTCGCTCTCCCGGGGGCCTGTGCA
GCCTGCAGCACACTGGTTGTGGCAGCAGTCACTGGGGGACTTGCCACGGCAGCGCCCGGAGCACTGCTGG
GCACAGATGATTTTGGTCAGTTTCTGGCAGTTCTCCTCTCCTGCACCCCAGCAGCTCCCATTGGGACAGC
TTGGATCACACTTTTGGCAGCTGCCCAGGTGGTTCTGGAAGTCCATCGACATGTTGCTGAGAAAGTCACT
GCTGACTATGTCCCGCCACTGGATGCTCTCCACGTTGCACAGGGCAGGGTTGTTGCTGAACCGCACGGCG
CCATGCAGGATTTCCTGTAAATTTCTCATGGGCAGCTCCTTCAGTCCGGTTTTATTTGCATCATAGTTAG
ATAAGACTGCTAAGGCATAGGAATTTTCGTAGTACATATTTCCTCTGATGATCTGCAGGTTTTCCAAAGG
AATTCGCTCCACTGTGTTGAGGGCAATGAGGACATAACCAGCCACCTCCTGGATGGTCTTTAAGAAGGAA
AGATCATAATTCCTCTGCACATAGGTAATTTCCAAATTCCCAAGGACCACCTCACAGTTATTGAACATCC
TCTGGAGGCTGAGAAAATGATCTTCAAAAGTGCCCAACTGCGTGAGCTTGTTACTCGTGCCTTGGCAAAC
TTTCTTTTCCTCCAGAGCCCGACTCGCCGGGCAGAGCGCAGCCAGCAGCGCCAGGAGCGCTGCCCCGGCC
GTCCCGGAGGGTCGCATGATGTACCACCACACTGGGATCCGGCCGGCGCCTAGAGAAGGAGTGAGGGCTG
GATAAAGGGAGGATCGAGGCGGGGTCGAACGAGGAGGTTCAAGGGGGAGAGACGGGGCGGATGGAGGAAG
AGGAGGCGGAGGCTTAGGGTGTACAAAGGGCTTGACCCAGGGAGGGGGGTCAAAAGCCAAGGCTTCCCAG
GTCACGATGTAGGGGACCTGGTCTGGGTGTCCATGCGGGCCAGGTGAAAAGACCTTGATCTTAACCTGGG
TGATGAGGTCTCGGTTAAAGGTGCCGTCTCGCGGCCATCCGACGTTAAAGGTTGGCCATTCTGCAGAGCA
GAAGGTAACCCAACGTCTCTTCTTGACATCTACCGACTGGTTGTGAGCGATCCGCTCGACATCTTTCCAG
TGACCTAAGGTCAAACTTAAGGGAGTGGTAACAGTCTGGCCCTAATTTTCAGACAAATACAGAAACACAG
TCAGACAGAGACAACACAGAACGATGCTGCAGCGCTGCAGCAGACAAGACGCGCGGCTTCGGTTCCAAAC
CGAAAGCAAAAATTCAGACGGAGGCGGGAACTGTTTTAGGTTCTCGTCTCCTACCAGAACCACATATCCT
GACGGGGTCGGATTCCACATCGACTCCCTTCCTCAGGTCGGGCCACAAAAACGGCCCCCAAAGTCCCTGG
GACGTCTCCCAGGGTTGCGGCCGGGTGTTCAGAACTCGTCAGTTCCACCACGGGTCCGCCAGATACAGAG
CTAGTTAGCTAACTAGTACCGACGCAGGCGCATAAAATCAGTCATAGACACTAGACAATCGGACAGACAC
AGATAAGTTGCTGGCCAGCTTGCCTCCCGGTGGTGGGTCGGTGGTCCCTGGGCAGGGGTCTCCCGATCCC
GGACGAGCCCCCAAATGAAAGACCCCCGCTGACGGGTAGTCAATCACTCAGAGGAGACCCTCCCAAGGAA
CAGCGAGACCACAAGTCGGATGCAACTGCAAGAGGGTTTATTGGATACACGGGTACCCGGGCGACTCAGT
CAATCGGAGGACTGGCGCCCCGAGTGAGGGGTTGTGGGCTCTTTTATTGAGCTCGGGGAGCAGAAGCGCG
CGAACAGAAGCGAGAAGCGAACTGATTGGTTAGTTCAAATAAGGCACAGGGTCATTTCAGGTCCTTGGGG
CACCCTGGAAACATCTGATGGTTCTCTAGAAACTGCTGAGGGCTGGACCGCATCTGGGGACCATCTGTTC
TTGGCCCTGAGCCGGGGCAGGAACTGCTTACCACAGATATCCTGTTTGGCCCATATTCAGCTGTTCCATC
TGTTCTTGGCCCTGAGCCGGGGCAGGAACTGCTTACCACAGATATCCTGTTTGGCCCATATTCAGGCTGC
AGGTGGCACTTTTCGGGGAAATGTGCGCGGAACCCCTATTTGTTTATTTTTCTAAATACATTCAAATATG
TATCCGCTCATGAGACAATAACCCTGATAAATGCTTCAATAATATTGAAAAAGGAAGAGTATGAGTATTC
AACATTTCCGTGTCGCCCTTATTCCCTTTTTTGCGGCATTTTGCCTTCCTGTTTTTGCTCACCCAGAAAC
GCTGGTGAAAGTAAAAGATGCTGAAGATCAGTTGGGTGCACGAGTGGGTTACATCGAACTGGATCTCAAC
AGCGGTAAGATCCTTGAGAGTTTTCGCCCCGAAGAACGTTTTCCAATGATGAGCACTTTTAAAGTTCTGC
TATGTGGCGCGGTATTATCCCGTATTGACGCCGGGCAAGAGCAACTCGGTCGCCGCATACACTATTCTCA
GAATGACTTGGTTGAGTACTCACCAGTCACAGAAAAGCATCTTACGGATGGCATGACAGTAAGAGAATTA
TGCAGTGCTGCCATAACCATGAGTGATAACACTGCGGCCAACTTACTTCTGACAACGATCGGAGGACCGA
AGGAGCTAACCGCTTTTTTGCACAACATGGGGGATCATGTAACTCGCCTTGATCGTTGGGAACCGGAGCT
GAATGAAGCCATACCAAACGACGAGCGTGACACCACGATGCCTGTAGCAATGGCAACAACGTTGCGCAAA
CTATTAACTGGCGAACTACTTACTCTAGCTTCCCGGCAACAATTAATAGACTGGATGGAGGCGGATAAAG
TTGCAGGACCACTTCTGCGCTCGGCCCTTCCGGCTGGCTGGTTTATTGCTGATAAATCTGGAGCCGGTGA
GCGTGGGTCTCGCGGTATCATTGCAGCACTGGGGCCAGATGGTAAGCCCTCCCGTATCGTAGTTATCTAC
ACGACGGGGAGTCAGGCAACTATGGATGAACGAAATAGACAGATCGCTGAGATAGGTGCCTCACTGATTA
AGCATTGGTAACTGTCAGACCAAGTTTACTCATATATACTTTAGATTGATTTGCGGCCGCAAAAGGATCT
AGGTGAAGATCCTTTTTGATAATCTCATGACCAAAATCCCTTAACGTGAGTTTTCGTTCCACTGAGCGTC
AGACCCCGTAGAAAAGATCAAAGGATCTTCTTGAGATCCTTTTTTTCTGCGCGTAATCTGCTGCTTGCAA
ACAAAAAAACCACCGCTACCAGCGGTGGTTTGTTTGCCGGATCAAGAGCTACCAACTCTTTTTCCGAAGG
TAACTGGCTTCAGCAGAGCGCAGATACCAAATACTGTTCTTCTAGTGTAGCCGTAGTTAGGCCACCACTT
CAAGAACTCTGTAGCACCGCCTACATACCTCGCTCTGCTAATCCTGTTACCAGTGGCTGCTGCCAGTGGC
GATAAGTCGTGTCTTACCGGGTTGGACTCAAGACGATAGTTACCGGATAAGGCGCAGCGGTCGGGCTGAA
CGGGGGGTTCGTGCACACAGCCCAGCTTGGAGCGAACGACCTACACCGAACTGAGATACCTACAGCGTGA
GCTATGAGAAAGCGCCACGCTTCCCGAAGGGAGAAAGGCGGACAGGTATCCGGTAAGCGGCAGGGTCGGA
ACAGGAGAGCGCACGAGGGAGCTTCCAGGGGGAAACGCCTGGTATCTTTATAGTCCTGTCGGGTTTCGCC
ACCTCTGACTTGAGCGTCGATTTTTGTGATGCTCGTCAGGGGGGCGGAGCCTATGGAAAAACGCCAGCAA
CGCGGCCTTTTTACGGTTCCTGGCCTTTTGCTGGCCTTTTGCTCACATGTTCTTTCCTGCGTTATCCCCT
GATTCTGTGGATAACCGTATTACCGCCTTTGAGTGAGCTGATACCGCTCGCCGCAGCCGAACGACCGAGC
GCAGCGAGTCAGTGAGCGAGGAAGCGGAAG
Features (pLannotate 1.2.2; 12 found; start..end, strand, type, name):
      2..54      +  CDS            lacI (fragment): lac repressor; lacI; The lac repressor binds to the lac operator to inhibit transcription in E. coli. This inhibition can be relieved by adding lactose or isopropyl-β-D-thiogalactopyranoside (IPTG).
    120..589     -  LTR            LTR: long terminal repeat from Moloney murine leukemia virus
    590..711     -  LTR            3' LTR (ΔU3) (fragment): self-inactivating 3' long terminal repeat (LTR) from Moloney murine leukemia virus
    810..1409    -  CDS            PuroR: puromycin N-acetyltransferase; pac from Streptomyces alboniger; confers resistance to puromycin
   1419..1748    -  promoter       SV40 promoter: SV40 enhancer and early promoter
   1790..5407    -  CDS            EGFR: precursor of human epidermal growth factor receptor
   5435..5851    -  CDS            gag (truncated): truncated Moloney murine leukemia virus (MMLV) gag gene lacking the start codon
   5918..6192    -  misc_feature   MESV Ψ (fragment): packaging signal of murine embryonic stem cell virus
   6316..6785    -  LTR            LTR: long terminal repeat from Moloney murine leukemia virus
   6816..6920    +  promoter       AmpR promoter: bla
   6921..7781    +  CDS            AmpR: β-lactamase; bla; confers resistance to ampicillin, carbenicillin, and related antibiotics
   7941..8529    +  rep_origin     ori: high-copy-number ColE1/pMB1/pBR322/pUC origin of replication
