[The description below was written by a language model from this plasmid's Addgene catalogue record and pLannotate feature annotations shown in this document.]
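Description:
pBabe EGFR Del1 is a Moloney murine leukemia virus-based retroviral expression vector built on the pBABEpuro backbone, carrying human epidermal growth factor receptor (EGFR) with the Del1 mutation, an in-frame deletion of residues E746 to A750. It is propagated in E. coli as a high-copy plasmid through a ColE1/pUC-type origin, with ampicillin selection provided by the β-lactamase gene under its own promoter. The sequenced plasmid is about 8.7 kb, consistent with a roughly 3.6 kb insert in a roughly 5.2 kb backbone. A short lacI fragment in the annotation appears to be a backbone remnant with no functional role.

The retroviral cassette is flanked by MMLV long terminal repeats. Downstream of the 5′ LTR lie a packaging signal (Ψ) and a truncated gag segment lacking its start codon, which together promote efficient encapsidation of the genomic RNA when the plasmid is introduced into a packaging cell line that supplies the viral proteins in trans. The EGFR coding sequence, inserted at a SnaBI site that was destroyed during cloning, sits directly after these elements. No separate promoter is annotated upstream of it, so it is presumably transcribed from the 5′ LTR, as is standard for pBABE vectors. An internal SV40 enhancer/early promoter then drives puromycin N-acetyltransferase, allowing selection of stably transduced mammalian cells. No epitope tags or reporters are annotated.

The construct is suited to stable expression of this EGFR deletion mutant in mammalian cells. The associated publication concerns allele-dependent differences in the cellular potency of distinct EGFR inhibitors, suggesting use alongside other EGFR alleles in comparative drug-sensitivity studies.
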