Addgene plasmid #32062: pBabe EGFR Del1
Depositing lab: Matthew Meyerson. Depositing organization: Dana-Farber Cancer Institute. Publication: Allele-dependent variation in the relative cellular potency of distinct EGFR inhibitors. Yuza Y, Glatt KA, Jiang J, Greulich H, Minami Y, Woo MS, Shimamura T, Shapiro G, Lee JC, Ji H, Feng W, Chen TH, Yanagisawa H, Wong KK, Meyerson M. Cancer Biol Ther. 2007 May . 6(5):661-7. 10.4161/cbt.6.5.4003 PubMed 17495523.
Backbone
  Vector backbone: pBABEpuro
  Backbone size w/o insert (bp): 5169
  Vector type: Mammalian Expression, Retroviral
  Selectable markers: Puromycin
Growth in bacteria
  Bacterial resistance: Ampicillin, 100 μg/mL
  Growth temperature: 37°C
  Growth strain: DH5alpha
  Copy number: High Copy
Gene/Insert
  Gene/Insert name: EGFR
  Species: H. sapiens (human)
  Insert size (bp): 3624
  Mutation: Del1(E746-A750)
  Entrez Gene: EGFR (a.k.a. ERBB, ERBB1, ERRP, HER1, NISBD2, NNCIS, PIG61, mENA)
  Cloning method: Restriction Enzyme; 5′ cloning site SnaB1 (destroyed during cloning); 3′ cloning site SnaB1 (destroyed during cloning)
  Sequencing primers: 5′ pBABE 5'
Terms and licenses: Academic/Nonprofit Terms; Industry Terms: Not Available to Industry
How to cite: pBabe EGFR Del1 was a gift from Matthew Meyerson (Addgene plasmid # 32062 ; http://n2t.net/addgene:32062 ; RRID:Addgene_32062)
