>Addgene plasmid #32062 | pBabe EGFR Del1 | addgene partial sequence | sequence record 37310 | pBABE-3
ATTCCTACATCTCATGCTCCAATAAATTCACTGCTTTGTGGCGCGACCCTTAGGTATTCTGCATTTTCAG
CTGTGGAGCCCTTAAAGATGCCATTTGGCTTGGCTTCCTTGGGAAAGAAGTCCTGCTGGTAGTCAGGGTT
GTCCAGGCTAATTTGGTGGCTGCCTTTCTGGGCCCAGTGGGCAGGGCTGTCGAATGTGCTGTTGACACAG
GTGGGCTGGACAGTGTTGAGATACTCGGGGTTGCCCACTGCAGTGCTGTGGGGGTCCTGGTAGTGTGGGT
CTCTGCTGGGCGCGGGGTTCAGAGGCTGATTGTGATAGACAGGATTCTGCACAGAGCCAGCGGGCCTTTT
GGGAACGGACTGGTTTATGTATTCAGGCACTGGGAGGAAGGTGTCGTCTATGCTGTCCTCAGTCAAGGCG
CCTGTGGGGTCTGAGCTGTATCGCTGCAAGAAGCTGTCTTCCTTGATGGGACAGCTTTGCAGCCCATTTC
TATCAATGCAAGCCACGGTGGAATTGTTGCTGGTTGCACTCAGAGAGCTCAGGAGGGGAGTCCGTGACGT
GGAGGGGCTGCTGAAGAAGCCCTGCTGTGGGATGAGGTACTCGTCGGCATCCACCACGTCGTCCATGTCT
TCTTCATCCATCAGGGCACGGTAGAAGTTGGAGTCTGTAGGACTTGGCAAATGCATTCTTTCATCCCCCT
GAATGACAAGGTAGCGCTGGGGGTCTCGGGCCATTTTGGAGAATTCGATGATCAACTCACGGAACTTTGG
GCGACTATCTGCGTCTATCATCCAGCACTTGACCATGATCATGTAGACATCGATGGTACATATGGGTGGC
TGAGGGAGGCGTTCTCCTTTCTCCAGGATGGAGGAGATCTCGCTGGCAGGGATTCCGTC
