>Addgene plasmid #32062 | pBabe EGFR Del1 | addgene partial sequence | sequence record 37731 | hEGFR-Fwd2 5'-GCCTCTTACACCCAGTGGAG-3'
GAGACTTGAGGAACTGAATTCAAAAGATCAAAGTGCTGGGCTCCGGTGCGTTCGGCACGGTGTATAAGGG
ACTCTGGATCCCAGAAGGTGAGAAAGTTAAAATTCCCGTCGCTATCAAAACATCTCCGAAAGCCAACAAG
GAAATCCTCGATGAAGCCTACGTGATGGCCAGCGTGGACAACCCCCACGTGTGCCGCCTGCTGGGCATCT
GCCTCACCTCCACCGTGCAACTCATCACGCAGCTCATGCCCTTCGGCTGCCTCCTGGACTATGTCCGGGA
ACACAAAGACAATATTGGCTCCCAGTACCTGCTCAACTGGTGTGTGCAGATCGCAAAGGGCATGAACTAC
TTGGAGGACCGTCGCTTGGTGCACCGCGACCTGGCAGCCAGGAACGTACTGGTGAAAACACCGCAGCATG
TCAAGATCACAGATTTTGGGCTGGCCAAACTGCTGGGTGCGGAAGAGAAAGAATACCATGCAGAAGGAGG
CAAAGTGCCTATCAAGTGGATGGCATTGGAATCAATTTTACACAGAATCTATACCCACCAGAGTGATGTC
TGGAGCTACGGGGTGACCGTTTGGGAGTTGATGACCTTTGGATCCAAGCCATATGACGGAATCCCTGCCA
GCGAGATCTCCTCCATCCTGGAGAAAGGAGAACGCCTCCCTCAGCCACCCATATGTACCATCGATGTCTA
CATGATCATGGTCAAGTGCTGGATGATAGACGCAGATAGTCGCCCAAAGTTCCGTGAGTTGATCATCGAA
TTCTCCAAAATGGCCCGAGACCCCCAGCGCTACCTTGTCATTCAGGGGGATGAAAGAATGCATTTGCCAA
GTCCTACAGACTCCAACTTCTACCGTGCCCTGATGGATGAAGAAGACATGGACGA
